>Addgene plasmid #80609 | p55-H2B-Dendra2 | addgene full sequence | sequence record 159250 | Addgene assembled full plasmid sequence
CGGATTCGACATTGATTATTGACTAGTTATTAATAGTAATCAATTACGGGGTCATTAGTTCATAGCCCAT
ATATGGAGTTCCGCGTTACATAACTTACGGTAAATGGCCCGCCTGGCTGACCGCCCAACGACCCCCGCCC
ATTGACGTCAATAATGACGTATGTTCCCATAGTAACGCCAATAGGGACTTTCCATTGACGTCAATGGGTG
GAGTATTTACGGTAAACTGCCCACTTGGCAGTACATCAAGTGTATCATATGCCAAGTACGCCCCCTATTG
ACGTCAATGACGGTAAATGGCCCGCCTGGCATTATGCCCAGTACATGACCTTATGGGACTTTCCTACTTG
GCAGTACATCTACGTATTAGTCATCGCTATTACCATGGTCGAGGTGAGCCCCACGTTCTGCTTCACTCTC
CCCATCTCCCCCCCCTCCCCACCCCCAATTTTGTATTTATTTATTTTTTAATTATTTTGTGCAGCGATGG
GGGCGGGGGGGGGGGGGGGGCGCGCGCCAGGCGGGGCGGGGCGGGGCGAGGGGCGGGGCGGGGCGAGGCG
GAGAGGTGCGGCGGCAGCCAATCAGAGCGGCGCGCTCCGAAAGTTTCCTTTTATGGCGAGGCGGCGGCGG
CGGCGGCCCTATAAAAAGCGAAGCGCGCGGCGGGCGGGAGTCGCTGCGTTGCCTTCGCCCCGTGCCCCGC
TCCGCGCCGCCTCGCGCCGCCCGCCCCGGCTCTGACTGACCGCGTTACTCCCACAGGTGAGCGGGCGGGA
CGGCCCTTCTCCTCCGGGCTGTAATTAGCGCTTGGTTTAATGACGGCTCGTTTCTTTTCTGTGGCTGCGT
GAAAGCCTTAAAGGGCTCCGGGAGGGCCCTTTGTGCGGGGGGGAGCGGCTCGGGGGGTGCGTGCGTGTGT
GTGTGCGTGGGGAGCGCCGCGTGCGGCCCGCGCTGCCCGGCGGCTGTGAGCGCTGCGGGCGCGGCGCGGG
GCTTTGTGCGCTCCGCGTGTGCGCGAGGGGAGCGCGGCCGGGGGCGGTGCCCCGCGGTGCGGGGGGGCTG
CGAGGGGAACAAAGGCTGCGTGCGGGGTGTGTGCGTGGGGGGGTGAGCAGGGGGTGTGGGCGCGGCGGTC
GGGCTGTAACCCCCCCCTGCACCCCCCTCCCCGAGTTGCTGAGCACGGCCCGGCTTCGGGTGCGGGGCTC
CGTGCGGGGCGTGGCGCGGGGCTCGCCGTGCCGGGCGGGGGGTGGCGGCAGGTGGGGGTGCCGGGCGGGG
CGGGGCCGCCTCGGGCCGGGGAGGGCTCGGGGGAGGGGCGCGGCGGCCCCGGAGCGCCGGCGGCTGTCGA
GGCGCGGCGAGCCGCAGCCATTGCCTTTTATGGTAATCGTGCGAGAGGGCGCAGGGACTTCCTTTGTCCC
AAATCTGGCGGAGCCGAAATCTGGGAGGCGCCGCCGCACCCCCTCTAGCGGGCGCGGGCGAAGCGGTGCG
GCGCCGGCAGGAAGGAAATGGGCGGGGAGGGCCTTCGTGCGTCGCCGCGCCGCCGTCCCCTTCTCCATCT
CCAGCCTCGGGGCTGCCGCAGGGGGACGGCTGCCTTCGGGGGGGACGGGGCAGGGCGGGGTTCGGCTTCT
GGCGTGTGACCGGCGGCTCTAGAGCCTCTGCTAACCATGTTCATGCCTTCTTCTTTTTCCTACAGATCCT
TAATTAATAATACGACTCACTATAGGGGGTCGACCCGCCACCATGCCAGAGCCAGCGAAGTCTGCTCCCG
CCCCGAAAAAGGGCTCCAAGAAGGCGGTGACTAAGGCGCAGAAGAAAGGCGGCAAGAAGCGCAAGCGCAG
CCGCAAGGAGAGCTATTCCATCTATGTGTACAAGGTTCTGAAGCAGGTCCACCCTGACACCGGCATTTCG
TCCAAGGCCATGGGCATCATGAATTCGTTTGTGAACGACATTTTCGAGCGCATCGCAGGTGAGGCTTCCC
GCCTGGCGCATTACAACAAGCGCTCGACCATCACCTCCAGGGAGATCCAGACGGCCGTGCGCCTGCTGCT
GCCTGGGGAGTTGGCCAAGCACGCCGTGTCCGAGGGTACTAAGGCCATCACCAAGTACACCAGCGCTAAG
GATCCACCGGTCGCCACCATGAACACCCCGGGAATTAACCTGATCAAGGAGGACATGCGCGTGAAGGTGC
ACATGGAGGGCAACGTGAACGGCCACGCCTTCGTGATCGAGGGCGAGGGCAAGGGCAAGCCCTACGAGGG
CACCCAGACCGCCAACCTGACCGTGAAGGAGGGCGCCCCCCTGCCCTTCAGCTACGACATCCTGACCACC
GCCGTGCACTACGGCAACCGGGTGTTCACCAAGTACCCCGAGGACATCCCCGACTACTTCAAGCAGAGCT
TCCCCGAGGGCTACAGCTGGGAGCGCACCATGACCTTCGAGGACAAGGGCATCTGCACCATCCGCAGCGA
CATCAGCCTGGAGGGCGACTGCTTCTTCCAGAACGTGCGCTTCAAGGGCACCAACTTCCCCCCCAACGGC
CCCGTGATGCAGAAGAAGACCCTGAAGTGGGAGCCCAGCACCGAGAAGCTGCACGTGCGCGACGGCCTGC
TGGTGGGCAACATCAACATGGCCCTGCTGCTGGAGGGCGGCGGCCACTACCTGTGCGACTTCAAGACCAC
CTACAAGGCCAAGAAGGTGGTGCAGCTGCCCGACGCCCACTTCGTGGACCACCGCATCGAGATCCTGGGC
AACGACAGCGACTACAACAAGGTGAAGCTGTACGAGCACGCCGTGGCCCGCTACAGCCCCCTGCCCAGCC
AGGTGTGGTCCGGCGACAGCGGCGTGTACAAGTGAGACGTCGAGCTCGCTGATCAGCCTCGACTGTGCCT
TCTAGTTGCCAGCCATCTGTTGTTTGCCCCTCCCCCGTGCCTTCCTTGACCCTGGAAGGTGCCACTCCCA
CTGTCCTTTCCTAATAAAATGAGGAAATTGCATCGCATTGTCTGAGTAGGTGTCATTCTATTCTGGGGGG
TGGGGTGGGGCAGGACAGCAAGGGGGAGGATTGGGAAGACAATAGCAGGCATGCTGGGGATGCGGTGGGC
TCTATGGCTTCTGAGGCGGAAAGAACCAGCTGGGGCTCGAGATCCACTAGTTCTAGCCTCGAGGCTAGAG
CGGCCGCCACTGGCCGTCGTTTTACAACGTCGTGACTGGGAAAACCCTGGCGTTACCCAACTTAATCGCC
TTGCAGCACATCCCCCTTTCGCCAGCTGGCGTAATAGCGAAGAGGCCCGCACCGATCGCCCTTCCCAACA
GTTGCGCAGCCTGAATGGCGAATGGAAATTGTAAGCGTTAATATTTTGTTAAAATTCGCGTTAAATTTTT
GTTAAATCAGCTCATTTTTTAACCAATAGGCCGAAATCGGCAAAATCCCTTATAAATCAAAAGAATAGAC
CGAGATAGGGT
[37 nt withheld, positions 3442-3478]
AAAGAACGTGGACTCCAACGTCAAAGG
[49 nt withheld, positions 3506-3554]
T
[91 nt withheld, positions 3556-3646]
G
[124 nt withheld, positions 3648-3771]
CAGGTGGCACTTTTCGGGGAAATGTGCGCGGAACCCCTATTTGTTTATTTTTCTAAATACATTCAAATAT
GTATCCGCTCATGAGACAATAACCCTGATAAATGCTTCAATAATATTGAAAAAGGAAGAGTATGAGTATT
CAACATTTCCGTGTCGCCCTTATTCCCTTTTTTGCGGCATTTTGCCTTCCTGTTTTTGCTCACCCAGAAA
CGCTGGTGAAAGTAAAAGATGCTGAAGATCAGTTGGGTGCACGAGTGGGTTACATCGAACTGGATCTCAA
CAGCGGTAAGATCCTTGAGAGTTTTCGCCCCGAAGAACGTTTTCCAATGATGAGCACTTTTAAAGTTCTG
CTATGTGGCGCGGTATTATCCCGTATTGACGCCGGGCAAGAGCAACTCGGTCGCCGCATACACTATTCTC
AGAATGACTTGGTTGAGTACTCACCAGTCACAGAAAAGCATCTTACGGATGGCATGACAGTAAGAGAATT
ATGCAGTGCTGCCATAACCATGAGTGATAACACTGCGGCCAACTTACTTCTGACAACGATCGGAGGACCG
AAGGAGCTAACCGCTTTTTTGCACAACATGGGGGATCATGTAACTCGCCTTGATCGTTGGGAACCGGAGC
TGAATGAAGCCATACCAAACGACGAGCGTGACACCACGATGCCTGTAGCAATGGCAACAACGTTGCGCAA
ACTATTAACTGGCGAACTACTTACTCTAGCTTCCCGGCAACAATTAATAGACTGGATGGAGGCGGATAAA
GTTGCAGGACCACTTCTGCGCTCGGCCCTTCCGGCTGGCTGGTTTATTGCTGATAAATCTGGAGCCGGTG
AGCGTGGGTCTCGCGGTATCATTGCAGCACTGGGGCCAGATGGTAAGCCCTCCCGTATCGTAGTTATCTA
CACGACGGGGAGTCAGGCAACTATGGATGAACGAAATAGACAGATCGCTGAGATAGGTGCCTCACTGATT
AAGCATTGGTAACTGTCAGACCAAGTTTACTCATATATACTTTAGATTGATTTAAAACTTCATTTTTAAT
TTAAAAGGATCTAGGTGAAGATCCTTTTTGATAATCTCATGACCAAAATCCCTTAACGTGAGTTTTCGTT
CCACTGAGCGTCAGACCCCGTAGAAAAGATCAAAGGATCTTCTTGAGATCCTTTTTTTCTGCGCGTAATC
TGCTGCTTGCAAACAAAAAAACCACCGCTACCAGCGGTGGTTTGTTTGCCGGATCAAGAGCTACCAACTC
TTTTTCCGAAGGTAACTGGCTTCAGCAGAGCGCAGATACCAAATACTGTCCTTCTAGTGTAGCCGTAGTT
AGGCCACCACTTCAAGAACTCTGTAGCACCGCCTACATACCTCGCTCTGCTAATCCTGTTACCAGTGGCT
GCTGCCAGTGGCGATAAGTCGTGTCTTACCGGGTTGGACTCAAGACGATAGTTACCGGATAAGGCGCAGC
GGTCGGGCTGAACGGGGGGTTCGTGCACACAGCCCAGCTTGGAGCGAACGACCTACACCGAACTGAGATA
CCTACAGCGTGAGCTATGAGAAAGCGCCACGCTTCCCGAAGGGAGAAAGGCGGACAGGTATCCGGTAAGC
GGCAGGGTCGGAACAGGAGAGCGCACGAGGGAGCTTCCAGGGGGAAACGCCTGGTATCTTTATAGTCCTG
TCGGGTTTCGCCACCTCTGACTTGAGCGTCGATTTTTGTGATGCTCGTCAGGGGGGCGGAGCCTATGGAA
AAACGCCAGCAACGCGGCCTTTTTACGGTTCCTGGCCTTTTGCTGGCCTTTTGCTCACATGTTCTTTCCT
GCGTTATCCCCTGATTCTGTGGATAACCGTATTACCGCCTTTGAGTGAGCTGATACCGCTCGCCGCAGCC
GAACGACCGAGCGCAGCGAGTCAGTGAGCGAGGAAGCGGAAGAGCGCCCAATACGCAAACCGCCTCTCCC
CGCGCGTTGGCCGATTCATTAATGCAGCTGGCACGACAGGTTTCCCGACTGGAAAGCGGGCAGTGAGCGC
AACGCAATTAATGTGAGTTAGCTCACTCATTAGGCACCCCAGGCTTTACACTTTATGCTTCCGGCTCGTA
TGTTGTGTGGAATTGTGAGCGGATAACAATTTCACACAGGAAACAGCTATGACCATGAGGCGCGC
Features (pLannotate 1.2.2; 17 found; start..end, strand, type, name):
      8..387     +  enhancer       CMV enhancer: human cytomegalovirus immediate early enhancer
    389..666     +  promoter       chicken β-actin promoter: No description available
    667..1675    +  intron         chimeric intron: chimera between introns from chicken β-actin and rabbit β-globin
   1688..1706    +  promoter       T7 promoter: promoter for bacteriophage T7 RNA polymerase
   1723..2100    +  CDS            H2B: human histone H2B; HIST1H2BJ
   2119..2808    +  CDS            Dendra2: Dendra2 is a photoconvertible green fluorescent protein published in 2006, derived from Dendronephthya sp.. It has high acid sensitivity.
   2863..3087    +  polyA_signal   bGH poly(A) signal: bovine growth hormone polyadenylation signal
   3091..3112    +  promoter       SV40 promoter (fragment): SV40 enhancer and early promoter
   3158..3312    +  CDS            lacZα (fragment): LacZα fragment of β-galactosidase; lacZ fragment
   3343..3771    -  rep_origin     f1 ori (sequence partly withheld): f1 bacteriophage origin of replication; arrow indicates direction of (+) strand synthesis
   3798..3902    +  promoter       AmpR promoter: bla
   3903..4763    +  CDS            AmpR: β-lactamase; bla; confers resistance to ampicillin, carbenicillin, and related antibiotics
   4934..5522    +  rep_origin     ori: high-copy-number ColE1/pMB1/pBR322/pUC origin of replication
   5705..5797    +  CDS            lacI (fragment): lac repressor; lacI; The lac repressor binds to the lac operator to inhibit transcription in E. coli. This inhibition can be relieved by adding lactose or isopropyl-β-D-thiogalactopyranoside (IPTG).
   5810..5831    +  protein_bind   CAP binding site: CAP binding activates transcription in the presence of cAMP. E. coli catabolite activator protein
   5846..5876    +  promoter       lac promoter: promoter for the E. coli lac operon
   5884..5900    +  protein_bind   lac operator: The lac repressor binds to the lac operator to inhibit transcription in E. coli. This inhibition can be relieved by adding lactose or isopropyl-β-D-thiogalactopyranoside (IPTG). lac repressor encoded by lacI
