[The description below was written by a language model from this plasmid's Addgene catalogue record and pLannotate feature annotations shown in this document.]
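Description:
p55-H2B-Dendra2 is a 5.9 kb mammalian expression plasmid built on the p55 backbone and designed to label chromatin with a photoconvertible fluorescent protein. It is propagated in E. coli through a high-copy ColE1/pUC-type origin and selected with ampicillin via the β-lactamase gene. An f1 phage origin is also present, together with remnants of a lac cloning region (lac promoter and operator, CAP binding site, and lacZα and lacI fragments) that are leftovers of the parental cloning vector rather than functional parts of the payload. No mammalian selection marker is annotated; only a short SV40 promoter fragment remains downstream of the expression cassette.

The payload is a single transcription unit driven by the CAG promoter, annotated here as its three components: the CMV immediate-early enhancer, the chicken β-actin promoter and a chimeric β-actin/β-globin intron, which together give strong, broadly active expression in mammalian cells and embryos. A T7 promoter sits just upstream of the coding region. The open reading frame fuses human histone H2B to Dendra2 at its C terminus, and transcripts are terminated by the bovine growth hormone polyadenylation signal. The catalogue assigns the histone to H2BC21 (HIST2H2BE), whereas the automated annotation labels it as HIST1H2BJ, likely reflecting the close similarity among H2B genes. H2B targets the fusion to nucleosomes, so nuclei fluoresce green and can be irreversibly switched to red by light. According to the record, the plasmid is linearized with AscI and NotI for injection into mouse embryos, and the associated work concerns labelling cellular structures in vivo by confined primed conversion of photoconvertible proteins.
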