Addgene plasmid #80609: p55-H2B-Dendra2
Purpose: Encodes H2B-Dendra2-fusion protein under the CAG promoter. Linearize using Asc1 and Not1 for mouse embryo injection.
Depositing lab: Periklis Pantazis. Depositing organization: ETH Zurich (Swiss Federal Institute of Technology). Publication: Labeling cellular structures in vivo using confined primed conversion of photoconvertible fluorescent proteins. Mohr MA, Argast P, Pantazis P. Nat Protoc. 2016 Dec;11(12):2419-2431. doi: 10.1038/nprot.2016.134. Epub 2016 Nov 3. PubMed 27809312.
Backbone
  Vector backbone: p55
  Backbone size w/o insert (bp): 4823
  Total vector size (bp): 5936
  Vector type: Mammalian Expression
Growth in bacteria
  Bacterial resistance: Ampicillin, 100 μg/mL
  Growth temperature: 37°C
  Growth strain: DH5alpha
  Copy number: Unknown
Gene/Insert
  Gene/Insert name: H2B-Dendra2 (alt name: histone cluster 2, H2be)
  Species: H. sapiens (human), Synthetic
  Insert size (bp): 1086
  Entrez Gene: H2BC21 (a.k.a. GL105, H2B, H2B-GL105, H2B.1, H2BE, H2BFQ, H2BGL105, H2BQ, HIST2H2BE)
  Promoter: CAG
  Tag / fusion protein: Dendra2 (C terminal on insert)
  Cloning method: Unknown
  Sequencing primers: 5′ cttctggcgtgtgaccgg; 3′ tagaaggcacagtcgagg
Terms and licenses: Academic/Nonprofit Terms; Industry Terms: Not Available to Industry
How to cite: p55-H2B-Dendra2 was a gift from Periklis Pantazis (Addgene plasmid # 80609 ; http://n2t.net/addgene:80609 ; RRID:Addgene_80609)
