>Addgene plasmid #80609 | p55-H2B-Dendra2 | addgene partial sequence | sequence record 158541 | pCAGGS5 5'-ggttcggcttctggcgtgtgacc-3'
CATGTTCATGCCTTCTTCTTTTTCCTACAGATCCTTAATTAATAATACGACTCACTATAGGGGGTCGACC
CGCCACCATGCCAGAGCCAGCGAAGTCTGCTCCCGCCCCGAAAAAGGGCTCCAAGAAGGCGGTGACTAAG
GCGCAGAAGAAAGGCGGCAAGAAGCGCAAGCGCAGCCGCAAGGAGAGCTATTCCATCTATGTGTACAAGG
TTCTGAAGCAGGTCCACCCTGACACCGGCATTTCGTCCAAGGCCATGGGCATCATGAATTCGTTTGTGAA
CGACATTTTCGAGCGCATCGCAGGTGAGGCTTCCCGCCTGGCGCATTACAACAAGCGCTCGACCATCACC
TCCAGGGAGATCCAGACGGCCGTGCGCCTGCTGCTGCCTGGGGAGTTGGCCAAGCACGCCGTGTCCGAGG
GTACTAAGGCCATCACCAAGTACACCAGCGCTAAGGATCCACCGGTCGCCACCATGAACACCCCGGGAAT
TAACCTGATCAAGGAGGACATGCGCGTGAAGGTGCACATGGAGGGCAACGTGAACGGCCACGCCTTCGTG
ATCGAGGGCGAGGGCAAGGGCAAGCCCTACGAGGGCACCCAGACCGCCAACCTGACCGTGAAGGAGGGCG
CCCCCCTGCCCTTCAGCTACGACATCCTGACCACCGCCGTGCACTACGGCAACCGGGTGTTCACCAAGTA
CCCCGAGGACATCCCCGACTACTTCAAGCAGAGCTTCCCCGAGGGCTACAGCTGGGAGCGCACCATGACC
TTCGAGGACAAGGGCATCTGCACCATCCGCAGCGACATCAGCCTGGAGGGCGACTGCTTCTTCCAGAACG
TGCGCTTCAAGGGCACCAACTT
