>Addgene plasmid #80609 | p55-H2B-Dendra2 | addgene partial sequence | sequence record 158545 | F1ori-R 5'-AGGGAAGAAAGCGAAAGGAG-3'
[67 nt withheld, positions 1-67]
CAGGTGGCACTTTTCGGGGAAATGTGCGCGGAACCCCTATTTGTTTATTTTTCTAAATACATTCAAATAT
GTATCCGCTCATGAGACAATAACCCTGATAAATGCTTCAATAATATTGAAAAAGGAAGAGTATGAGTATT
CAACATTTCCGTGTCGCCCTTATTCCCTTTTTTGCGGCATTTTGCCTTCCTGTTTTTGCTCACCCAGAAA
CGCTGGTGAAAGTAAAAGATGCTGAAGATCAGTTGGGTGCACGAGTGGGTTACATCGAACTGGATCTCAA
CAGCGGTAAGATCCTTGAGAGTTTTCGCCCCGAAGAACGTTTTCCAATGATGAGCACTTTTAAAGTTCTG
CTATGTGGCGCGGTATTATCCCGTATTGACGCCGGGCAAGAGCAACTCGGTCGCCGCATACACTATTCTC
AGAATGACTTGGTTGAGTACTCACCAGTCACAGAAAAGCATCTTACGGATGGCATGACAGTAAGAGAATT
ATGCAGTGCTGCCATAACCATGAGTGATAACACTGCGGCCAACTTACTTCTGACAACGATCGGAGGACCG
AAGGAGCTAACCGCTTTTTTGCACAACATGGGGGATCATGTAACTCGCCTTGATCGTTGGGAACCGGAGC
TGAATGAAGCCATACCAAACGACGAGCGTGACACCACGATGCCTGTAGCAATGGCAACAACGTTGCGCAA
ACTATTAACTGGCGAACTACTTACTCTAGCTTCCCGGCAACAATTAATAGACTGGATGGAGGCGGATAAA
GTTGCAGGACCACTTCTGCGCTCGGCCCTTCCGGCTGGCTGGTTTATTGCTGATAAATCTGGAGCCGGTG
AGCGTGGGTCTCGCGGTATCATTGCAGCACTGGG
