>Addgene plasmid #80609 | p55-H2B-Dendra2 | addgene partial sequence | sequence record 159249 | F1ori-F 5'-GTGGACTCTTGTTCCAAACTGG-3'
CCTATCTCGGTCTATTCTTTTGATTTATAAGGGATTTTGCCGATTTCGGCCTATTGGTTAAAAAATGAGC
TGATTTAACAAAAATTTAACGCGAATTTTAACAAAATATTAACGCTTACAATTTCCATTCGCCATTCAGG
CTGCGCAACTGTTGGGAAGGGCGATCGGTGCGGGCCTCTTCGCTATTACGCCAGCTGGCGAAAGGGGGAT
GTGCTGCAAGGCGATTAAGTTGGGTAACGCCAGGGTTTTCCCAGTCACGACGTTGTAAAACGACGGCCAG
TGGCGGCCGCTCTAGCCTCGAGGCTAGAACTAGTGGATCTCGAGCCCCAGCTGGTTCTTTCCGCCTCAGA
AGCCATAGAGCCCACCGCATCCCCAGCATGCCTGCTATTGTCTTCCCAATCCTCCCCCTTGCTGTCCTGC
CCCACCCCACCCCCCAGAATAGAATGACACCTACTCAGACAATGCGATGCAATTTCCTCATTTTATTAGG
AAAGGACAGTGGGAGTGGCACCTTCCAGGGTCAAGGAAGGCACGGGGGAGGGGCAAACAACAGATGGCTG
GCAACTAGAAGGCACAGTCGAGGCTGATCAGCGAGCTCGACGTCTCACTTGTACACGCCGCTGTCGCCGG
ACCACACCTGGCTGGGCAGGGGGCTGTAGCGGGCCACGGCGTGCTCGTACAGCTTCACCTTGTTGTAGTC
GCTGTCGTTGCCCAGGATCTCGATGCGGTGGTCCACGAAGTGGGCGTCGGGCAGCTGCACCACCTTCTTG
GCCTTGTAGGTGGTCTTGAAGTCGCACAGGTAGTGGCCGCCGCCCTCCAGCAGCAGGGCCATGTTGATGT
TGCCCACCAGCAGGCCGTCGCGCACGTGCAGCTTCTCGGTGCTGGGCTCCCACTTCAGGGTCTTCTTCTG
CATCACGGGGCCGTTGGGGGGG
